Addgene plasmid #161191: pDONR221-SLC23A2_STOP
Purpose: Gateway entry clone with codon-optimized ORF sequence for subcloning into custom expression vectors. Contains a STOP codon at the end of the codon-optimized ORF sequence.
Depositing lab: RESOLUTE Consortium & Giulio Superti-Furga. Depositing organization: CeMM Research Center for Molecular Medicine. Publication: The RESOLUTE consortium: unlocking SLC transporters for drug discovery. Superti-Furga G, Lackner D, Wiedmer T, Ingles-Prieto A, Barbosa B, Girardi E, Goldmann U, Gurtl B, Klavins K, Klimek C, Lindinger S, Lineiro-Retes E, Muller AC, Onstein S, Redinger G, Reil D, Sedlyarov V, Wolf G, Crawford M, Everley R, ... Steppan CM. Nat Rev Drug Discov. 2020 Jul;19(7):429-430. doi: 10.1038/d41573-020-00056-6. PubMed 32265506.
Backbone
  Vector backbone: pDONR221
  Backbone manufacturer: ThermoFisher Scientific
  Backbone size w/o insert (bp): 2550
  Vector type: Mammalian Expression
Growth in bacteria
  Bacterial resistance: Kanamycin, 50 μg/mL
  Growth temperature: 37°C
  Growth strain: NEB Stable
  Copy number: High Copy
Gene/Insert
  Gene/Insert name: SLC23A2 (alt name: SVCT2, KIAA0238, YSPL2, SLC23A1)
  Species: H. sapiens (human)
  Insert size (bp): 1953
  Entrez Gene: SLC23A2 (a.k.a. RP1-237C24.1, NBTL1, SLC23A1, SVCT2, YSPL2)
  Cloning method: Gateway Cloning
  Sequencing primers: 5′ M13-fwd; 3′ M13-rev
Terms and licenses: Academic/Nonprofit Terms; Industry Terms
Depositor comments: This plasmid contains a STOP codon at the end of the codon-optimized ORF. For the version of this plasmid that does not contain a STOP codon, please see Addgene plasmid 132025 For more information on the full Resolute plasmid collection, please see www.addgene.org/depositor-collections/re-solute/. Please provide your feedback on this plasmid to the RESOLUTE consortium by filling out their RESOLUTE repository feedback form: https://forms.office.com/Pages/ResponsePage.aspx?id=0e05yklzmkS7rjFGQL4N7z4feCLQvEJAmVcOCM_u885UN1JJRko0Ukg4TVQwNTZLOUxPQVJWT1NHUCQlQCN0PWcu
How to cite: pDONR221-SLC23A2_STOP was a gift from RESOLUTE Consortium & Giulio Superti-Furga (Addgene plasmid # 161191 ; http://n2t.net/addgene:161191 ; RRID:Addgene_161191)
