[The description below was written by a language model from this plasmid's Addgene catalogue record and pLannotate feature annotations shown in this document.]
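Description:
pDONR221-SLC23A2_STOP is a Gateway entry clone built on the pDONR221 backbone and carrying a codon-optimized open reading frame for human SLC23A2 (also called SVCT2), the sodium/ascorbate cotransporter that mediates electrogenic vitamin C uptake with two sodium ions per ascorbate. The sequenced plasmid is about 4.5 kb. It is propagated in E. coli from a high-copy ColE1/pUC-type origin and selected with kanamycin through an aminoglycoside phosphotransferase (KanR) gene. Although the catalogue lists the vector type as mammalian expression, the feature table shows no eukaryotic promoter or polyadenylation signal upstream or downstream of the ORF, so the plasmid itself serves as a shuttle for the coding sequence rather than as an expression vector.

The roughly 1.95 kb ORF sits between attL1 and attL2, the recombination sites used in the Gateway LR reaction, which allows directional transfer of the insert into any attR-containing destination vector of the user's choice. This version retains a STOP codon at the end of the ORF, so it suits destination vectors that express the native protein or add an N-terminal tag. A sister clone without the stop codon exists for C-terminal fusions. Other annotated elements are typical backbone remnants: a T7 promoter just outside attL2 and oriented toward the insert on the antisense strand, rrnB T1 and T2 terminators that insulate the cloning region from read-through transcription, and short lacI and lacZα fragments. M13 forward and reverse priming sites flank the insert for sequence verification. The clone belongs to a consortium collection of solute carrier ORFs generated to support the study of SLC transporters and their potential in drug discovery.
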