Features (pLannotate 1.2.2; 10 found; start..end, strand, type, name):
      1..100     +  protein_bind   attL1: mutant version of attL; recombination site for the Gateway® LR reaction LR Clonase™
    106..2055    +  CDS            SLC23A2: S23A2_HUMAN - Also known as KIAA0238, NBTL1, SLC23A1, SVCT2, YSPL2. Experimental evidence at protein level: Swiss-Prot protein existence level 1. Sodium/ascorbate cotransporter. Mediates electrogenic uptake of vitamin C, with a stoichiometry of 2 Na(+) for each ascorbate. From Homo sapiens (Human).
   2060..2159    -  protein_bind   attL2: mutant version of attL; recombination site for the Gateway® LR reaction LR Clonase™
   2177..2195    -  promoter       T7 promoter: promoter for bacteriophage T7 RNA polymerase
   2329..3138    +  CDS            KanR: aminoglycoside phosphotransferase; aph(3')-Ia; confers resistance to kanamycin in bacteria or G418 (Geneticin®) in eukaryotes
   3285..3873    +  rep_origin     ori: high-copy-number ColE1/pMB1/pBR322/pUC origin of replication
   4056..4148    +  CDS            lacI (fragment): lac repressor; lacI; The lac repressor binds to the lac operator to inhibit transcription in E. coli. This inhibition can be relieved by adding lactose or isopropyl-β-D-thiogalactopyranoside (IPTG).
   4203..4230    -  terminator     rrnB T2 terminator: transcription terminator T2 from the E. coli rrnB gene
   4362..4405    +  terminator     rrnB T1 terminator: Escherichia coli rrnB; transcription terminator T1 from the E. coli rrnB gene
   4452..4488    -  CDS            lacZα (fragment): LacZα fragment of β-galactosidase; lacZ fragment
>Addgene plasmid #161191 | pDONR221-SLC23A2_STOP | addgene full sequence | sequence record 424385 | Addgene NGS Result
CAAATAATGATTTTATTTTGACTGATAGTGACCTGTTCGTTGCAACACATTGATGAGCAATGCTTTTTTA
TAATGCCAACTTTGTACAAAAAAGCAGGCTCCACCATGATGGGCATCGGCAAGAACACCACAAGCAAGTC
CATGGAGGCAGGAAGCTCCACCGAGGGCAAGTACGAGGACGAGGCCAAGCACCCAGCCTTCTTTACACTG
CCAGTGGTCATCAACGGAGGAGCCACCTCTAGCGGAGAGCAGGACAATGAGGATACAGAGCTGATGGCCA
TCTATACCACAGAGAATGGCATCGCCGAGAAGTCCTCTCTGGCCGAGACACTGGACTCTACCGGAAGCCT
GGACCCACAGAGGTCCGATATGATCTACACCATCGAGGATGTGCCCCCTTGGTATCTGTGCATCTTCCTG
GGCCTGCAGCACTACCTGACATGTTTCTCTGGCACCATCGCCGTGCCTTTTCTGCTGGCCGACGCCATGT
GCGTGGGCTATGATCAGTGGGCCACAAGCCAGCTGATCGGCACCATCTTCTTTTGCGTGGGCATCACCAC
ACTGCTGCAGACCACATTCGGCTGTCGGCTGCCCCTGTTTCAGGCAAGCGCCTTCGCCTTTCTGGCACCT
GCCAGAGCCATCCTGAGCCTGGACAAGTGGAAGTGTAACACCACAGACGTGAGCGTGGCCAATGGCACAG
CCGAGCTGCTGCACACCGAGCACATCTGGTACCCTAGGATCCGCGAGATCCAGGGCGCCATCATCATGAG
CTCCCTGATCGAGGTGGTCATCGGACTGCTGGGACTGCCAGGCGCCCTGCTGAAGTATATCGGCCCCCTG
ACCATCACACCTACCGTGGCCCTGATCGGACTGTCCGGATTCCAGGCAGCAGGAGAGAGGGCAGGCAAGC
ACTGGGGCATCGCCATGCTGACCATCTTCCTGGTGCTGCTGTTTTCCCAGTACGCCAGAAACGTGAAGTT
TCCACTGCCCATCTACAAGTCTAAGAAGGGCTGGACAGCCTATAAGCTGCAGCTGTTCAAGATGTTTCCA
ATCATCCTGGCCATCCTGGTGAGCTGGCTGCTGTGCTTCATCTTTACAGTGACCGACGTGTTCCCACCCG
ATTCCACAAAGTACGGCTTTTATGCCAGGACCGATGCAAGGCAGGGCGTGCTGCTGGTGGCACCATGGTT
CAAGGTGCCTTATCCATTTCAGTGGGGACTGCCAACCGTGTCTGCCGCAGGCGTGATCGGAATGCTGAGC
GCCGTGGTGGCCAGCATCATCGAGTCCATCGGCGACTACTATGCCTGCGCAAGGCTGAGCTGTGCACCTC
CACCACCTATCCACGCCATCAACCGCGGCATCTTCGTGGAGGGCCTGTCTTGCGTGCTGGATGGCATCTT
TGGCACAGGCAACGGCAGCACCTCTAGCTCCCCTAATATCGGCGTGCTGGGCATCACCAAAGTGGGCTCC
AGGAGAGTGATCCAGTGCGGAGCCGCCCTGATGCTGGCCCTGGGCATGATCGGCAAGTTCTCTGCCCTGT
TTGCAAGCCTGCCAGACCCTGTGCTGGGCGCCCTGTTCTGTACACTGTTTGGCATGATCACCGCCGTGGG
CCTGTCTAATCTGCAGTTCATCGATCTGAACTCTAGCAGGAATCTGTTCGTGCTGGGCTTTTCCATCTTC
TTTGGCCTGGTGCTGCCTTCTTACCTGCGCCAGAACCCACTGGTGACAGGCATCACCGGCATCGACCAGG
TGCTGAATGTGCTGCTGACCACAGCCATGTTCGTGGGCGGCTGCGTGGCCTTTATCCTGGATAACACAAT
CCCAGGAACCCCAGAGGAGAGGGGAATCAGAAAGTGGAAGAAGGGCGTGGGCAAGGGCAATAAGAGCCTG
GACGGCATGGAGTCCTACAACCTGCCCTTCGGCATGAATATCATCAAGAAGTACAGATGTTTCTCCTATC
TGCCTATCTCTCCAACATTTGTGGGCTATACCTGGAAGGGCCTGCGGAAGTCCGATAATTCTAGATCCTC
TGACGAGGATAGCCAGGCCACCGGCTAAGACCCAGCTTTCTTGTACAAAGTTGGCATTATAAGAAAGCAT
TGCTTATCAATTTGTTGCAACGAACAGGTCACTATCAGTCAAAATAAAATCATTATTTGCCATCCAGCTG
ATATCCCCTATAGTGAGTCGTATTACATGGTCATAGCTGTTTCCTGGCAGCTCTGGCCCGTGTCTCAAAA
TCTCTGATGTTACATTGCACAAGATAAAAATATATCATCATGAACAATAAAACTGTCTGCTTACATAAAC
AGTAATACAAGGGGTGTTATGAGCCATATTCAACGGGAAACGTCGAGGCCGCGATTAAATTCCAACATGG
ATGCTGATTTATATGGGTATAAATGGGCTCGCGATAATGTCGGGCAATCAGGTGCGACAATCTATCGCTT
GTATGGGAAGCCCGATGCGCCAGAGTTGTTTCTGAAACATGGCAAAGGTAGCGTTGCCAATGATGTTACA
GATGAGATGGTCAGACTAAACTGGCTGACGGAATTTATGCCTCTTCCGACCATCAAGCATTTTATCCGTA
CTCCTGATGATGCATGGTTACTCACCACTGCGATCCCCGGAAAAACAGCATTCCAGGTATTAGAAGAATA
TCCTGATTCAGGTGAAAATATTGTTGATGCGCTGGCAGTGTTCCTGCGCCGGTTGCATTCGATTCCTGTT
TGTAATTGTCCTTTTAACAGCGATCGCGTATTTCGTCTCGCTCAGGCGCAATCACGAATGAATAACGGTT
TGGTTGATGCGAGTGATTTTGATGACGAGCGTAATGGCTGGCCTGTTGAACAAGTCTGGAAAGAAATGCA
TAAACTTTTGCCATTCTCACCGGATTCAGTCGTCACTCATGGTGATTTCTCACTTGATAACCTTATTTTT
GACGAGGGGAAATTAATAGGTTGTATTGATGTTGGACGAGTCGGAATCGCAGACCGATACCAGGATCTTG
CCATCCTATGGAACTGCCTCGGTGAGTTTTCTCCTTCATTACAGAAACGGCTTTTTCAAAAATATGGTAT
TGATAATCCTGATATGAATAAATTGCAGTTTCATTTGATGCTCGATGAGTTTTTCTAATCAGAATTGGTT
AATTGGTTGTAACACTGGCAGAGCATTACGCTGACTTGACGGGACGGCGCAAGCTCATGACCAAAATCCC
TTAACGTGAGTTACGCGTCGTTCCACTGAGCGTCAGACCCCGTAGAAAAGATCAAAGGATCTTCTTGAGA
TCCTTTTTTTCTGCGCGTAATCTGCTGCTTGCAAACAAAAAAACCACCGCTACCAGCGGTGGTTTGTTTG
CCGGATCAAGAGCTACCAACTCTTTTTCCGAAGGTAACTGGCTTCAGCAGAGCGCAGATACCAAATACTG
TTCTTCTAGTGTAGCCGTAGTTAGGCCACCACTTCAAGAACTCTGTAGCACCGCCTACATACCTCGCTCT
GCTAATCCTGTTACCAGTGGCTGCTGCCAGTGGCGATAAGTCGTGTCTTACCGGGTTGGACTCAAGACGA
TAGTTACCGGATAAGGCGCAGCGGTCGGGCTGAACGGGGGGTTCGTGCACACAGCCCAGCTTGGAGCGAA
CGACCTACACCGAACTGAGATACCTACAGCGTGAGCTATGAGAAAGCGCCACGCTTCCCGAAGGGAGAAA
GGCGGACAGGTATCCGGTAAGCGGCAGGGTCGGAACAGGAGAGCGCACGAGGGAGCTTCCAGGGGGAAAC
GCCTGGTATCTTTATAGTCCTGTCGGGTTTCGCCACCTCTGACTTGAGCGTCGATTTTTGTGATGCTCGT
CAGGGGGGCGGAGCCTATGGAAAAACGCCAGCAACGCGGCCTTTTTACGGTTCCTGGCCTTTTGCTGGCC
TTTTGCTCACATGTTCTTTCCTGCGTTATCCCCTGATTCTGTGGATAACCGTATTACCGCCTTTGAGTGA
GCTGATACCGCTCGCCGCAGCCGAACGACCGAGCGCAGCGAGTCAGTGAGCGAGGAAGCGGAAGAGCGCC
CAATACGCAAACCGCCTCTCCCCGCGCGTTGGCCGATTCATTAATGCAGCTGGCACGACAGGTTTCCCGA
CTGGAAAGCGGGCAGTGAGCGCAACGCAATTAATACGCGTACCGCTAGCCAGGAAGAGTTTGTAGAAACG
CAAAAAGGCCATCCGTCAGGATGGCCTTCTGCTTAGTTTGATGCCTGGCAGTTTATGGCGGGCGTCCTGC
CCGCCACCCTCCGGGCCGTTGCTTCACAACGTTCAAATCCGCTCCCGGCGGATTTGTCCTACTCAGGAGA
GCGTTCACCGACAAACAACAGATAAAACGAAAGGCCCAGTCTTCCGACTGAGCCTTTCGTTTTATTTGAT
GCCTGGCAGTTCCCTACTCTCGCGTTAACGCTAGCATGGATGTTTTCCCAGTCACGACGTTGTAAAACGA
CGGCCAGTCTTAAGCTCGGGCCC
