>Addgene plasmid #161191 | pDONR221-SLC23A2_STOP | depositor partial sequence | sequence record 312317 | Codon-optimized ORF of SLC23A2
ATGATGGGCATCGGCAAGAACACCACAAGCAAGTCCATGGAGGCAGGAAGCTCCACCGAGGGCAAGTACG
AGGACGAGGCCAAGCACCCAGCCTTCTTTACACTGCCAGTGGTCATCAACGGAGGAGCCACCTCTAGCGG
AGAGCAGGACAATGAGGATACAGAGCTGATGGCCATCTATACCACAGAGAATGGCATCGCCGAGAAGTCC
TCTCTGGCCGAGACACTGGACTCTACCGGAAGCCTGGACCCACAGAGGTCCGATATGATCTACACCATCG
AGGATGTGCCCCCTTGGTATCTGTGCATCTTCCTGGGCCTGCAGCACTACCTGACATGTTTCTCTGGCAC
CATCGCCGTGCCTTTTCTGCTGGCCGACGCCATGTGCGTGGGCTATGATCAGTGGGCCACAAGCCAGCTG
ATCGGCACCATCTTCTTTTGCGTGGGCATCACCACACTGCTGCAGACCACATTCGGCTGTCGGCTGCCCC
TGTTTCAGGCAAGCGCCTTCGCCTTTCTGGCACCTGCCAGAGCCATCCTGAGCCTGGACAAGTGGAAGTG
TAACACCACAGACGTGAGCGTGGCCAATGGCACAGCCGAGCTGCTGCACACCGAGCACATCTGGTACCCT
AGGATCCGCGAGATCCAGGGCGCCATCATCATGAGCTCCCTGATCGAGGTGGTCATCGGACTGCTGGGAC
TGCCAGGCGCCCTGCTGAAGTATATCGGCCCCCTGACCATCACACCTACCGTGGCCCTGATCGGACTGTC
CGGATTCCAGGCAGCAGGAGAGAGGGCAGGCAAGCACTGGGGCATCGCCATGCTGACCATCTTCCTGGTG
CTGCTGTTTTCCCAGTACGCCAGAAACGTGAAGTTTCCACTGCCCATCTACAAGTCTAAGAAGGGCTGGA
CAGCCTATAAGCTGCAGCTGTTCAAGATGTTTCCAATCATCCTGGCCATCCTGGTGAGCTGGCTGCTGTG
CTTCATCTTTACAGTGACCGACGTGTTCCCACCCGATTCCACAAAGTACGGCTTTTATGCCAGGACCGAT
GCAAGGCAGGGCGTGCTGCTGGTGGCACCATGGTTCAAGGTGCCTTATCCATTTCAGTGGGGACTGCCAA
CCGTGTCTGCCGCAGGCGTGATCGGAATGCTGAGCGCCGTGGTGGCCAGCATCATCGAGTCCATCGGCGA
CTACTATGCCTGCGCAAGGCTGAGCTGTGCACCTCCACCACCTATCCACGCCATCAACCGCGGCATCTTC
GTGGAGGGCCTGTCTTGCGTGCTGGATGGCATCTTTGGCACAGGCAACGGCAGCACCTCTAGCTCCCCTA
ATATCGGCGTGCTGGGCATCACCAAAGTGGGCTCCAGGAGAGTGATCCAGTGCGGAGCCGCCCTGATGCT
GGCCCTGGGCATGATCGGCAAGTTCTCTGCCCTGTTTGCAAGCCTGCCAGACCCTGTGCTGGGCGCCCTG
TTCTGTACACTGTTTGGCATGATCACCGCCGTGGGCCTGTCTAATCTGCAGTTCATCGATCTGAACTCTA
GCAGGAATCTGTTCGTGCTGGGCTTTTCCATCTTCTTTGGCCTGGTGCTGCCTTCTTACCTGCGCCAGAA
CCCACTGGTGACAGGCATCACCGGCATCGACCAGGTGCTGAATGTGCTGCTGACCACAGCCATGTTCGTG
GGCGGCTGCGTGGCCTTTATCCTGGATAACACAATCCCAGGAACCCCAGAGGAGAGGGGAATCAGAAAGT
GGAAGAAGGGCGTGGGCAAGGGCAATAAGAGCCTGGACGGCATGGAGTCCTACAACCTGCCCTTCGGCAT
GAATATCATCAAGAAGTACAGATGTTTCTCCTATCTGCCTATCTCTCCAACATTTGTGGGCTATACCTGG
AAGGGCCTGCGGAAGTCCGATAATTCTAGATCCTCTGACGAGGATAGCCAGGCCACCGGCTAA
